>Addgene plasmid #135438 | pCDF11-SFPQ(369-598) | addgene full sequence | sequence record 271566 | Addgene NGS Result
TCGAGTCTGGTAAAGAAACCGCTGCTGCGAAATTTGAACGCCAGCACATGGACTCGTCTACTAGCGCAGC
TTAATTAACCTAGGCTGCTGCCACCGCTGAGCAATAACTAGCATAACCCCTTGGGGCCTCTAAACGGGTC
TTGAGGGGTTTTTTGCTGAAACCTCAGGCATTTGAGAAGCACACGGTCACACTGCTTCCGGTAGTCAATA
AACCGGTAAACCAGCAATAGACATAAGCGGCTATTTAACGACCCTGCCCTGAACCGACGACCGGGTCATC
GTGGCCGGATCTTGCGGCCCCTCGGCTTGAACGAATTGTTAGACATTATTTGCCGACTACCTTGGTGATC
TCGCCTTTCACGTAGTGGACAAATTCTTCCAACTGATCTGCGCGCGAGGCCAAGCGATCTTCTTCTTGTC
CAAGATAAGCCTGTCTAGCTTCAAGTATGACGGGCTGATACTGGGCCGGCAGGCGCTCCATTGCCCAGTC
GGCAGCGACATCCTTCGGCGCGATTTTGCCGGTTACTGCGCTGTACCAAATGCGGGACAACGTAAGCACT
ACATTTCGCTCATCGCCAGCCCAGTCGGGCGGCGAGTTCCATAGCGTTAAGGTTTCATTTAGCGCCTCAA
ATAGATCCTGTTCAGGAACCGGATCAAAGAGTTCCTCCGCCGCTGGACCTACCAAGGCAACGCTATGTTC
TCTTGCTTTTGTCAGCAAGATAGCCAGATCAATGTCGATCGTGGCTGGCTCGAAGATACCTGCAAGAATG
TCATTGCGCTGCCATTCTCCAAATTGCAGTTCGCGCTTAGCTGGATAACGCCACGGAATGATGTCGTCGT
GCACAACAATGGTGACTTCTACAGCGCGGAGAATCTCGCTCTCTCCAGGGGAAGCCGAAGTTTCCAAAAG
GTCGTTGATCAAAGCTCGCCGCGTTGTTTCATCAAGCCTTACGGTCACCGTAACCAGCAAATCAATATCA
CTGTGTGGCTTCAGGCCGCCATCCACTGCGGAGCCGTACAAATGTACGGCCAGCAACGTCGGTTCGAGAT
GGCGCTCGATGACGCCAACTACCTCTGATAGTTGAGTCGATACTTCGGCGATCACCGCTTCCCTCATACT
CTTCCTTTTTCAATATTATTGAAGCATTTATCAGGGTTATTGTCTCATGAGCGGATACATATTTGAATGT
ATTTAGAAAAATAAACAAATAGCTAGCTCACTCGGTCGCTACGCTCCGGGCGTGAGACTGCGGCGGGCGC
TGCGGACACATACAAAGTTACCCACAGATTCCGTGGATAAGCAGGGGACTAACATGTGAGGCAAAACAGC
AGGGCCGCGCCGGTGGCGTTTTTCCATAGGCTCCGCCCTCCTGCCAGAGTTCACATAAACAGACGCTTTT
CCGGTGCATCTGTGGGAGCCGTGAGGCTCAACCATGAATCTGACAGTACGGGCGAAACCCGACAGGACTT
AAAGATCCCCACCGTTTCCGGCGGGTCGCTCCCTCTTGCGCTCTCCTGTTCCGACCCTGCCGTTTACCGG
ATACCTGTTCCGCCTTTCTCCCTTACGGGAAGTGTGGCGCTTTCTCATAGCTCACACACTGGTATCTCGG
CTCGGTGTAGGTCGTTCGCTCCAAGCTGGGCTGTAAGCAAGAACTCCCCGTTCAGCCCGACTGCTGCGCC
TTATCCGGTAACTGTTCACTTGAGTCCAACCCGGAAAAGCACGGTAAAACGCCACTGGCAGCAGCCATTG
GTAACTGGGAGTTCGCAGAGGATTTGTTTAGCTAAACACGCGGTTGCTCTTGAAGTGTGCGCCAAAGTCC
GGCTACACTGGAAGGACAGATTTGGTTGCTGTGCTCTGCGAAAGCCAGTTACCACGGTTAAGCAGTTCCC
CAACTGACTTAACCTTCGATCAAACCACCTCCCCAGGTGGTTTTTTCGTTTACAGGGCAAAAGATTACGC
GCAGAAAAAAAGGATCTCAAGAAGATCCTTTGATCTTTTCTACTGAACCGCTCTAGATTTCAGTGCAATT
TATCTCTTCAAATGTAGCACCTGAAGTCAGCCCCATACGATATAAGTTGTAATTCTCATGTTAGTCATGC
CCCGCGCCCACCGGAAGGAGCTGACTGGGTTGAAGGCTCTCAAGGGCATCGGTCGAGATCCCGGTGCCTA
ATGAGTGAGCTAACTTACATTAATTGCGTTGCGCTCACTGCCCGCTTTCCAGTCGGGAAACCTGTCGTGC
CAGCTGCATTAATGAATCGGCCAACGCGCGGGGAGAGGCGGTTTGCGTATTGGGCGCCAGGGTGGTTTTT
CTTTTCACCAGTGAGACGGGCAACAGCTGATTGCCCTTCACCGCCTGGCCCTGAGAGAGTTGCAGCAAGC
GGTCCACGCTGGTTTGCCCCAGCAGGCGAAAATCCTGTTTGATGGTGGTTAACGGCGGGATATAACATGA
GCTGTCTTCGGTATCGTCGTATCCCACTACCGAGATGTCCGCACCAACGCGCAGCCCGGACTCGGTAATG
GCGCGCATTGCGCCCAGCGCCATCTGATCGTTGGCAACCAGCATCGCAGTGGGAACGATGCCCTCATTCA
GCATTTGCATGGTTTGTTGAAAACCGGACATGGCACTCCAGTCGCCTTCCCGTTCCGCTATCGGCTGAAT
TTGATTGCGAGTGAGATATTTATGCCAGCCAGCCAGACGCAGACGCGCCGAGACAGAACTTAATGGGCCC
GCTAACAGCGCGATTTGCTGGTGACCCAATGCGACCAGATGCTCCACGCCCAGTCGCGTACCGTCTTCAT
GGGAGAAAATAATACTGTTGATGGGTGTCTGGTCAGAGACATCAAGAAATAACGCCGGAACATTAGTGCA
GGCAGCTTCCACAGCAATGGCATCCTGGTCATCCAGCGGATAGTTAATGATCAGCCCACTGACGCGTTGC
GCGAGAAGATTGTGCACCGCCGCTTTACAGGCTTCGACGCCGCTTCGTTCTACCATCGACACCACCACGC
TGGCACCCAGTTGATCGGCGCGAGATTTAATCGCCGCGACAATTTGCGACGGCGCGTGCAGGGCCAGACT
GGAGGTGGCAACGCCAATCAGCAACGACTGTTTGCCCGCCAGTTGTTGTGCCACGCGGTTGGGAATGTAA
TTCAGCTCCGCCATCGCCGCTTCCACTTTTTCCCGCGTTTTCGCAGAAACGTGGCTGGCCTGGTTCACCA
CGCGGGAAACGGTCTGATAAGAGACACCGGCATACTCTGCGACATCGTATAACGTTACTGGTTTCACATT
CACCACCCTGAATTGACTCTCTTCCGGGCGCTATCATGCCATACCGCGAAAGGTTTTGCGCCATTCGATG
GTGTCCGGGATCTCGACGCTCTCCCTTATGCGACTCCTGCATTAGGAAATTAATACGACTCACTATAGGG
GAATTGTGAGCGGATAACAATTCCCCTGTAGAAATAATTTTGTTTAACTTTAATAAGGAGATATACCATG
AAACATCACCATCACCATCACCCCATGAGCGATTACGACATCCCCACTACTGAGAATCTTTATTTTCAGG
GCGCCATGGCGCATGCTGCTGCCCTTTCTGTTCGTAATCTTTCACCTTATGTTTCCAATGAACTGTTGGA
AGAAGCCTTTAGCCAATTTGGTCCTATTGAAAGGGCTGTTGTAATAGTGGATGATCGTGGAAGATCTACA
GGGAAAGGCATTGTTGAATTTGCTTCTAAGCCAGCAGCAAGAAAGGCATTTGAACGATGCAGTGAAGGTG
TTTTCTTACTGACGACAACTCCTCGTCCAGTCATTGTGGAACCACTTGAACAACTAGATGATGAAGATGG
TCTTCCTGAAAAACTTGCCCAGAAGAATCCAATGTATCAAAAGGAGAGAGAAACCCCTCCTCGTTTTGCC
CAGCATGGCACGTTTGAGTACGAATATTCTCAGCGATGGAAGTCTTTGGATGAAATGGAAAAACAGCAAA
GGGAACAAGTTGAAAAAAACATGAAAGATGCAAAAGACAAATTGGAAAGTGAAATGGAAGATGCCTATCA
TGAACATCAGGCAAATCTTTTGCGCCAAGATCTGATGAGACGACAGGAAGAATTAAGACGCATGGAAGAA
CTTCACAATCAAGAAATGCAGAAACGTAAAGAAATGCAATTGAGGCAAGAGGAGGAACGACGTAGAAGAG
AGGAAGAGATGATGATTCGTCAACGTGAGATGGAAGAACAAATGAGGCGCCAAAGAGAGGAAAGTTACAG
CTAAC
Features (pLannotate 1.2.2; 17 found; start..end, strand, type, name):
     12..53      +  CDS            S-Tag (fragment): affinity and epitope tag derived from pancreatic ribonuclease A
     83..100     +  CDS            SET1 (fragment): solubility-enhancement tag derived from T7 phage gene 10B
    108..155     +  terminator     T7 terminator: transcription terminator for bacteriophage T7 RNA polymerase
    326..1117    -  CDS            SmR: aminoglycoside adenylyltransferase (Murphy, 1985); aadA; confers resistance to spectinomycin and streptomycin
   1118..1209    -  promoter       AmpR promoter: bla
   1257..1995    -  rep_origin     CloDF13 ori: Plasmids containing the CloDF13 (CDF) origin of replication can be propagated in E. coli cells that contain additional plasmids with compatible origins.
   2092..2156    -  CDS            TcR (fragment): tetracycline efflux protein; tet; confers resistance to tetracycline
   2171..2192    -  protein_bind   CAP binding site: CAP binding activates transcription in the presence of cAMP. E. coli catabolite activator protein
   2205..3287    -  CDS            lacI: lac repressor; lacI; The lac repressor binds to the lac operator to inhibit transcription in E. coli. This inhibition can be relieved by adding lactose or isopropyl-β-D-thiogalactopyranoside (IPTG).
   3288..3365    -  promoter       lacI promoter: lacI
   3373..3408    -  CDS            TcR (fragment): tetracycline efflux protein; tet; confers resistance to tetracycline
   3411..3429    +  promoter       T7 promoter: promoter for bacteriophage T7 RNA polymerase
   3430..3454    +  protein_bind   lac operator: The lac repressor binds to the lac operator to inhibit transcription in E. coli. This inhibition can be relieved by adding lactose or isopropyl-β-D-thiogalactopyranoside (IPTG). lac repressor encoded by lacI
   3469..3491    +  RBS            RBS: efficient ribosome binding site from bacteriophage T7 gene 10 (Olins and Rangwala, 1989)
   3504..3522    +  CDS            7xHis (fragment): 6xHis affinity tag
   3551..3571    +  CDS            capTEV™ (fragment): composite tag for in vivo biotinylation, TEV protease cleavage, and 6xHis tagging
   3582..4271    +  CDS            Sfpq (fragment): SFPQ_MOUSE - Also known as Psf. Experimental evidence at protein level: Swiss-Prot protein existence level 1. DNA- and RNA binding protein, involved in several nuclear processes. Essential pre-mRNA splicing factor required early in spliceosome formation and for splicing catalytic step II, probably as a heteromer with NONO. Binds to pre-mRNA in spliceosome C complex, and specifically binds to intronic polypyrimidine tracts. Involved in regulation of signal-induced alternative splicing. During splicing of PTPRC/CD45, a phosphorylated form is sequestered by THRAP3 from the pre-mRNA in resting T-c
