[The description below was written by a language model from this plasmid's Addgene catalogue record and pLannotate feature annotations shown in this document.]
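Description:
pCDF11-SFPQ(369-598) is a 4,275 bp bacterial expression plasmid built on the pCDF11 backbone from EMBL, designed to produce a fragment of human SFPQ (splicing factor proline and glutamine rich, also known as PSF) in E. coli. It replicates from the CloDF13 (CDF) origin, which is compatible with other common origin types and so allows the plasmid to be maintained alongside a second expression vector in the same cell. Selection is by spectinomycin, through the aadA aminoglycoside adenylyltransferase gene (SmR), which the annotation places downstream of an AmpR-type promoter. The copy number is not recorded.

The expression cassette is a standard inducible T7 arrangement. A T7 promoter is followed directly by a lac operator and the phage T7 gene 10 ribosome binding site, and a plasmid-borne lacI gene with its own promoter supplies repressor. Transcription therefore depends on a host providing T7 RNA polymerase and is relieved by IPTG. The open reading frame begins with a hexahistidine tag and a TEV protease recognition site, followed by the roughly 700 bp insert encoding SFPQ residues 369-598, which was cloned between NcoI and XhoI. The tag allows metal-affinity purification and can then be removed by TEV cleavage.

The automated annotation matched the insert to the mouse Sfpq protein entry, but the catalogue record gives the species as human, so this probably reflects close sequence conservation. S-tag and SET1 fragments lie beyond the insert, ahead of the T7 terminator. They appear to be backbone remnants rather than part of the product, and the short TcR fragments flagged elsewhere look similar. The associated publication concerns the structure of human SFPQ and its coiled-coil mediated polymerisation, consistent with use of this plasmid to make recombinant protein for structural and biophysical studies.
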