Addgene plasmid #135438: pCDF11-SFPQ(369-598)
Purpose: Expresses SFPQ 369-598 with TEV-cleavable hexahistidine tag
Depositing lab: Charles Bond. Depositing organization: University of Western Australia. Publication: The structure of human SFPQ reveals a coiled-coil mediated polymer essential for functional aggregation in gene regulation. Lee M, Sadowska A, Bekere I, Ho D, Gully BS, Lu Y, Iyer KS, Trewhella J, Fox AH, Bond CS. Nucleic Acids Res. 2015 Apr 20;43(7):3826-40. doi: 10.1093/nar/gkv156. Epub 2015 Mar 12. PubMed 25765647.
Backbone
  Vector backbone: pCDF11
  Backbone manufacturer: EMBL
  Backbone size w/o insert (bp): 3584
  Total vector size (bp): 4275
  Vector type: Bacterial Expression
Growth in bacteria
  Bacterial resistance: Spectinomycin, 50 μg/mL
  Growth temperature: 37°C
  Growth strain: DH5alpha
  Copy number: Unknown
Gene/Insert
  Gene/Insert name: splicing factor proline and glutamine rich
  Species: H. sapiens (human)
  Insert size (bp): 700
  GenBank ID: NM_005066.3 6421
  Entrez Gene: SFPQ (a.k.a. POMP100, PPP1R140, PSF)
  Promoter: T7
  Tag / fusion protein: Hexahistidine (N terminal on insert)
  Cloning method: Restriction Enzyme; 5′ cloning site NcoI (unknown if destroyed); 3′ cloning site XhoI (unknown if destroyed)
  Sequencing primers: 5′ CTT TAT TTT CAg ggC gCC CAT gCT gCT gCC CTT TCT g; 3′ CCgCTCgAgTTAgCTgTAACT TTCCTC
Terms and licenses: Academic/Nonprofit Terms; Industry Terms: Not Available to Industry
How to cite: pCDF11-SFPQ(369-598) was a gift from Charles Bond (Addgene plasmid # 135438 ; http://n2t.net/addgene:135438 ; RRID:Addgene_135438)
